Addgene plasmid #229799: Bxb1-GA_CAG-EGFP
Purpose: Bxb1-GA donor plasmid for integrating a transcription unit for constitutive expression of EGFP
Depositing lab: Richard Davis. Depositing organization: Leiden University Medical Center. Publication: STRAIGHT-IN Dual: a platform for dual, single-copy integrations of DNA payloads and gene circuits into human induced pluripotent stem cells. Blanch-Asensio A, Ploessl DS, Wang NB, Mummery CL, Galloway KE, Davis RP. bioRxiv [Preprint]. 2024 Oct 17:2024.10.17.616637. doi: 10.1101/2024.10.17.616637. PubMed 39464154.
Backbone
  Vector backbone: pBR322/pUC
  Backbone size w/o insert (bp): 4700
  Vector type: Mammalian Expression, Synthetic Biology
Growth in bacteria
  Bacterial resistance: Ampicillin, 100 μg/mL
  Growth temperature: 37°C
  Growth strain: NEB Stable
  Copy number: High Copy
Gene/Insert
  Gene/Insert name: EGFP
  Species: Synthetic
  Insert size (bp): 3200
  Promoter: CAG
  Cloning method: Gibson Cloning
Terms and licenses: Academic/Nonprofit Terms; Industry Terms: Not Available to Industry
Depositor comments: Please visit https://doi.org/10.1101/2024.10.17.616637 for bioRxiv preprint.
How to cite: Bxb1-GA_CAG-EGFP was a gift from Richard Davis (Addgene plasmid # 229799 ; http://n2t.net/addgene:229799 ; RRID:Addgene_229799)
