[The description below was written by a language model from this plasmid's Addgene catalogue record and pLannotate feature annotations shown in this document.]
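Description:
Bxb1-GA_CAG-EGFP is a donor plasmid for Bxb1 serine integrase-mediated, site-specific integration of a constitutive EGFP transcription unit into mammalian genomes. It was developed as part of the STRAIGHT-IN Dual platform for single-copy integration of DNA payloads and gene circuits into human induced pluripotent stem cells. It is built on a pBR322/pUC-type backbone and totals about 7.9 kb. In E. coli it is propagated at high copy from a ColE1/pUC origin under ampicillin selection (AmpR with its own bla promoter). An f1 origin and remnants of lac regulatory elements, lacZα, bom and rop are also present as backbone leftovers.

The payload is EGFP driven by the CAG promoter, annotated as the CMV enhancer, chicken β-actin promoter and chimeric β-actin/β-globin intron. It is terminated by the rabbit β-globin polyadenylation signal, and the short HBB fragments flanking the reporter probably reflect globin-derived sequence in this cassette. Upstream of it lie an SV40 early promoter fragment and a full EF-1α promoter followed directly by an FRT site, with no complete coding sequence after them. Only very short NeoR/KanR and PuroR matches are detected. A promoter with no downstream gene could serve as a promoter trap that activates a selection marker at the genomic landing pad after integration, with the FRT site allowing later FLP-mediated excision of auxiliary sequences, but the record does not state this. The Bxb1 attachment site itself, presumably the "GA" central-dinucleotide variant named in the plasmid title, is not annotated in the feature table. The construct is used to generate cell lines with stable, constitutive EGFP expression from a defined locus.
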