Features (pLannotate 1.2.2; 26 found; start..end, strand, type, name):
      2..94      +  CDS            lacI (fragment): lac repressor; lacI; The lac repressor binds to the lac operator to inhibit transcription in E. coli. This inhibition can be relieved by adding lactose or isopropyl-β-D-thiogalactopyranoside (IPTG).
    107..128     +  protein_bind   CAP binding site: CAP binding activates transcription in the presence of cAMP. E. coli catabolite activator protein
    143..173     +  promoter       lac promoter: promoter for the E. coli lac operon
    181..197     +  protein_bind   lac operator: The lac repressor binds to the lac operator to inhibit transcription in E. coli. This inhibition can be relieved by adding lactose or isopropyl-β-D-thiogalactopyranoside (IPTG). lac repressor encoded by lacI
    253..463     +  promoter       SV40 promoter: SV40 early promoter
    485..551     +  CDS            small t antigen (fragment): SV40 (simian virus 40) small t antigen
    558..1736    +  promoter       EF-1α promoter: strong constitutive promoter for human elongation factor EF-1α
   1808..1855    +  protein_bind   FRT: FLP-mediated recombination occurs in the 8-bp core sequence TCTAGAAA (Turan and Bode, 2011). FLP recombinase from the Saccharomyces cerevisiae 2μ plasmid
   1855..1879    -  CDS            NeoR/KanR (fragment): aminoglycoside phosphotransferase confers resistance to neomycin, kanamycin, and G418 (Geneticin®)
   1969..2272    +  enhancer       CMV enhancer: human cytomegalovirus immediate early enhancer
   2274..2549    +  promoter       chicken β-actin promoter: No description available
   2550..3566    +  intron         chimeric intron: chimera between introns from chicken β-actin and rabbit β-globin
   3564..3620    +  CDS            HBB (fragment): HBB_LEPEU - Experimental evidence at protein level: Swiss-Prot protein existence level 1. Involved in oxygen transport from the lung to the various peripheral tissues. From Lepus europaeus (European hare).
   3673..4392    +  CDS            EGFP: the original enhanced GFP (Yang et al., 1996) mammalian codon-optimized
   4393..4464    +  CDS            HBB (fragment): HBB_PONPY - Experimental evidence at transcript level: Swiss-Prot protein existence level 2. Involved in oxygen transport from the lung to the various peripheral tissues. From Pongo pygmaeus (Bornean orangutan).
   4535..4590    +  polyA_signal   β-globin poly(A) signal: rabbit β-globin polyadenylation signal (Gil and Proudfoot, 1987)
   4918..4939    +  CDS            PuroR (fragment): puromycin N-acetyltransferase; pac from Streptomyces; confers resistance to puromycin
   4998..5018    +  CDS            lacZα (fragment): LacZα fragment of β-galactosidase; lacZ fragment
   5026..5183    +  CDS            lacZα (fragment): LacZα fragment of β-galactosidase; lacZ fragment
   5189..5240    -  misc_feature   bom (fragment): basis of mobility region from pBR322
   5259..5714    +  rep_origin     f1 ori (sequence partly withheld): f1 bacteriophage origin of replication; arrow indicates direction of (+) strand synthesis
   5715..5764    -  misc_feature   bom (fragment): basis of mobility region from pBR322
   5866..5901    -  CDS            rop (fragment): Rop protein, which maintains plasmids at low copy number; rop
   5996..6100    +  promoter       AmpR promoter: bla
   6101..6961    +  CDS            AmpR: β-lactamase; bla; confers resistance to ampicillin, carbenicillin, and related antibiotics
   7132..7720    +  rep_origin     ori: high-copy-number ColE1/pMB1/pBR322/pUC origin of replication
>Addgene plasmid #229799 | Bxb1-GA_CAG-EGFP | addgene full sequence | sequence record 461678 | Addgene NGS Result
AGCGCCCAATACGCAAACCGCCTCTCCCCGCGCGTTGGCCGATTCATTAATGCAGCTGGCACGACAGGTT
TCCCGACTGGAAAGCGGGCAGTGAGCGCAACGCAATTAATGTGAGTTAGCTCACTCATTAGGCACCCCAG
GCTTTACACTTTATGCTTCCGGCTCGTATGTTGTGTGGAATTGTGAGCGGATAACAATTTCACACAGGAA
ACAGCTATGACCATGATTACGCCAAGCTTAATTCCCTCCCCAGCAGGCAGAAGTATGCAAAGCATGCATC
TCAATTAGTCAGCAACCATAGTCCCGCCCCTAACTCCGCCCATCCCGCCCCTAACTCCGCCCAGTTCCGC
CCATTCTCCGCCCCATGGCTGACTAATTTTTTTTATTTATGCAGAGGCCGAGGCCGCCTCGGCCTCTGAG
CTATTCCAGAAGTAGTGAGGAGGCTTTTTTGGAGGCCTAGGCTTTTGCAAAAAGCTTTGCAAAGATGGAT
AAAGTTTTAAACAGAGAGGAATCTTTGCAGCTAATGGACCTTCTAGGTCTTGAAAGGAGTGGGAATTGGC
TCCGGTGCCCGTCAGTGGGCAGAGCGCACATCGCCCACAGTCCCCGAGAAGTTGGGGGGAGGGGTCGGCA
ATTGAACCGGTGCCTAGAGAAGGTGGCGCGGGGTAAACTGGGAAAGTGATGTCGTGTACTGGCTCCGCCT
TTTTCCCGAGGGTGGGGGAGAACCGTATATAAGTGCAGTAGTCGCCGTGAACGTTCTTTTTCGCAACGGG
TTTGCCGCCAGAACACAGGTAAGTGCCGTGTGTGGTTCCCGCGGGCCTGGCCTCTTTACGGGTTATGGCC
CTTGCGTGCCTTGAATTACTTCCACCTGGCTGCAGTACGTGATTCTTGATCCCGAGCTTCGGGTTGGAAG
TGGGTGGGAGAGTTCGAGGCCTTGCGCTTAAGGAGCCCCTTCGCCTCGTGCTTGAGTTGAGGCCTGGCCT
GGGCGCTGGGGCCGCCGCGTGCGAATCTGGTGGCACCTTCGCGCCTGTCTCGCTGCTTTCGATAAGTCTC
TAGCCATTTAAAATTTTTGATGACCTGCTGCGACGCTTTTTTTCTGGCAAGATAGTCTTGTAAATGCGGG
CCAAGATCTGCACACTGGTATTTCGGTTTTTGGGGCCGCGGGCGGCGACGGGGCCCGTGCGTCCCAGCGC
ACATGTTCGGCGAGGCGGGGCCTGCGAGCGCGGCCACCGAGAATCGGACGGGGGTAGTCTCAAGCTGGCC
GGCCTGCTCTGGTGCCTGGCCTCGCGCCGCCGTGTATCGCCCCGCCCTGGGCGGCAAGGCTGGCCCGGTC
GGCACCAGTTGCGTGAGCGGAAAGATGGCCGCTTCCCGGCCCTGCTGCAGGGAGCTCAAAATGGAGGACG
CGGCGCTCGGGAGAGCGGGCGGGTGAGTCACCCACACAAAGGAAAAGGGCCTTTCCGTCCTCAGCCGTCG
CTTCATGTGACTCCACGGAGTACCGGGCGCCGTCCAGGCACCTCGATTAGTTCTCGAGCTTTTGGAGTAC
GTCGTCTTTAGGTTGGGGGGAGGGGTTTTATGCGATGGAGTTTCCCCACACTGAGTGGGTGGAGACTGAA
GTTAGGCCAGCTTGGCACTTGATGTAATTCTCCTTGGAATTTGCCCTTTTTGAGTTTGGATCTTGGTTCA
TTCTCAAGCCTCAGACAGTGGTTCAAAGTTTTTTTCTTCCATTTCAGGTGTCGTGAGGAATTCGCCACCA
TGGCCGGCTTGTCGACGACGGCGGACTCCGTCGTCAGGATCATCCGGATCCGGATCCGAAGTTCCTATTC
CGAAGTTCCTATTCTCTAGAAAGTATAGGAACTTCATGATATTCGGCAAGCAGGCATCGACTAGTTAATT
AAGGACATTGATTATTGACTAGTTATTAATAGTATCAATTACGGGGTCATTAGTTCATAGCCCATATATG
GAGTTCCGCGTTACATAACTTACGGTAAATGGCCCGCCTGGCTGACCGCCCAACGACCCCCGCCCATTGA
CGTCAATAATGACGTATGTTCCCATAGTAACGCCAATAGGGACTTTCCATTGACGTCAATGGGTGGAGTA
TTTACGGTAAACTGCCCACTTGGCAGTACATCAAGTGTATCATATGCCAAGTACGCCCCCTATTGACGTC
AATGACGGTAAATGGCCCGCCTGGCATTATGCCCAGTACATGACCTTATGGGACTTTCCTACTTGGCAGT
ACATCTACGTATTAGTCATCGCTATTACCATGGTCGAGGTGAGCCCCACGTTCTGCTTCACTCTCCCCAT
CTCCCCCCCCTCCCCACCCCCAATTTTGTATTTATTTATTTTTTAATTATTTTGTGCAGCGATGGGGGCG
GGGGGGGGGGGGGCGCGCGCCAGGCGGGGCGGGGCGGGGCGAGGGGCGGGGCGGGGCGAGGCGGAGAGGT
GCGGCGGCAGCCAATCAGAGCGGCGCGCTCCGAAAGTTTCCTTTTATGGCGAGGCGGCGGCGGCGGCGGC
CCTATAAAAAGCGAAGCGCGCGGCGGGCGGGAGTCGCTGCGCGCTGCCTTCGCCCCGTGCCCCGCTCCGC
CGCCGCCTCGCGCCGCCCGCCCCGGCTCTGACTGACCGCGTTACTCCCACAGGTGAGCGGGCGGGACGGC
CCTTCTCCTCCGGGCTGTAATTAGCGCTTGGTTTAATGACGGCTTGTTTCTTTTCTGTGGCTGCGTGAAA
GCCTTGAGGGGCTCCGGGAGGGCCCTTTGTGCGGGGGGAGCGGCTCGGGGGGTGCGTGCGTGTGTGTGTG
CGTGGGGAGCGCCGCGTGCGGCTCCGCGCTGCCCGGCGGCTGTGAGCGCTGCGGGCGCGGCGCGGGGCTT
TGTGCGCTCCGCAGTGTGCGCGAGGGGAGCGCGGCCGGGGGCGGTGCCCCGCGGTGCGGGGGGGGCTGCG
AGGGGAACAAAGGCTGCGTGCGGGGTGTGTGCGTGGGGGGGTGAGCAGGGGGTGTGGGCGCGTCGGTCGG
GCTGCAACCCCCCCTGCACCCCCCTCCCCGAGTTGCTGAGCACGGCCCGGCTTCGGGTGCGGGGCTCCGT
ACGGGGCGTGGCGCGGGGCTCGCCGTGCCGGGCGGGGGGTGGCGGCAGGTGGGGGTGCCGGGCGGGGCGG
GGCCGCCTCGGGCCGGGGAGGGCTCGGGGGAGGGGCGCGGCGGCCCCCGGAGCGCCGGCGGCTGTCGAGG
CGCGGCGAGCCGCAGCCATTGCCTTTTATGGTAATCGTGCGAGAGGGCGCAGGGACTTCCTTTGTCCCAA
ATCTGTGCGGAGCCGAAATCTGGGAGGCGCCGCCGCACCCCCTCTAGCGGGCGCGGGGCGAAGCGGTGCG
GCGCCGGCAGGAAGGAAATGGGCGGGGAGGGCCTTCGTGCGTCGCCGCGCCGCCGTCCCCTTCTCCCTCT
CCAGCCTCGGGGCTGTCCGCGGGGGGACGGCTGCCTTCGGGGGGGACGGGGCAGGGCGGGGTTCGGCTTC
TGGCGTGTGACCGGCGGCTCTAGAGCCTCTGCTAACCATGTTCATGCCTTCTTCTTTTTCCTACAGCTCC
TGGGCAACGTGCTGGTTATTGTGCTGTCTCATCATTTTGGCAAAGAATTCCTCGAGATCCATTGTGGCCA
GTGCGGCCGATCCCCGGGTACCGGTCGCCACCATGGTGAGCAAGGGCGAGGAGCTGTTCACCGGGGTGGT
GCCCATCCTGGTCGAGCTGGACGGCGACGTAAACGGCCACAAGTTCAGCGTGTCCGGCGAGGGCGAGGGC
GATGCCACCTACGGCAAGCTGACCCTGAAGTTCATCTGCACCACCGGCAAGCTGCCCGTGCCCTGGCCCA
CCCTCGTGACCACCCTGACCTACGGCGTGCAGTGCTTCAGCCGCTACCCCGACCACATGAAGCAGCACGA
CTTCTTCAAGTCCGCCATGCCCGAAGGCTACGTCCAGGAGCGCACCATCTTCTTCAAGGACGACGGCAAC
TACAAGACCCGCGCCGAGGTGAAGTTCGAGGGCGACACCCTGGTGAACCGCATCGAGCTGAAGGGCATCG
ACTTCAAGGAGGACGGCAACATCCTGGGGCACAAGCTGGAGTACAACTACAACAGCCACAACGTCTATAT
CATGGCCGACAAGCAGAAGAACGGCATCAAGGTGAACTTCAAGATCCGCCACAACATCGAGGACGGCAGC
GTGCAGCTCGCCGACCACTACCAGCAGAACACCCCCATCGGCGACGGCCCCGTGCTGCTGCCCGACAACC
ACTACCTGAGCACCCAGTCCGCCCTGAGCAAAGACCCCAACGAGAAGCGCGATCACATGGTCCTGCTGGA
GTTCGTGACCGCCGCCGGGATCACTCTCGGCATGGACGAGCTGTACAAGTAAACTCCTCAGGTGCAGGCT
GCCTATCAGAAGGTGGTGGCTGGTGTGGCCAATGCCCTGGCTCACAAATACCACTGAGATCTTTTTCCCT
CTGCCAAAAATTATGGGGACATCATGAAGCCCCTTGAGCATCTGACTTCTGGCTAATAAAGGAAATTTAT
TTTCATTGCAATAGTGTGTTGGAATTTTTTGTGTCTCTCACTCGGAAGGACATATGGGAGGGCAAATCAT
TTAAAACATCAGAATGAGTATTTGGTTTAGAGTTTGGCAACATATGCCCATATGCTGGCTGCCATGAACA
AAGGTTGGCTATAAAGAGGTCATCAGTATATGAAACAGCCCCCTGCTGTCCATTCCTTATTCCATAGAAA
AGCCTTGACTTGAGGTTAGATTTTTTTTATATTTTGTTTTGTGTTATTTTTTTCTTTAACATCCCTAAAA
TTTTCCTTACATGTTTTACTAGCCAGATTTTTCCTCCTCTCCTGACTACTCCCAGTCATAGCTGTCCCTC
TTCTCTTATGAAGATCCGCTGCAAGAACTCTTCCTCACGGATCCGAAGTTCCTATTCCGAAGTTCCTATT
CTTCAAATAGTATAGGAACTTCAGCGCTCACTGGCCGTCGTTTTACAAAGGGCGAATTCACTGGCCGTCG
TTTTACAACGTCGTGACTGGGAAAACCCTGGCGTTACCCAACTTAATCGCCTTGCAGCACATCCCCCTTT
CGCCAGCTGGCGTAATAGCGAAGAGGCCCGCACCGATCGCCCTTCCCAACAGTTGCGCAGCCTGAATGGC
GAATGGCGCCTGATGCGGTATTTTCTCCTTACGCATCTGTGCGGTATTTCACACCGCATA
[95 nt withheld, positions 5241-5335]
T
[46 nt withheld, positions 5337-5382]
C
[141 nt withheld, positions 5384-5524]
CCTTTGACGTTGGAGTCCACGTTCTTT
[37 nt withheld, positions 5552-5588]
ACTCTATCTCGGGCTATTCTTTTGATTTATAAGGGATTTTGCCGATTTCGGTCTATTGGTTAAAAAATGA
GCTGATTTAACAAAAATTTAACGCGAATTTTAACAAAATATTAACGTTTACAATTTTATGGTGCACTCTC
AGTACAATCTGCTCTGATGCCGCATAGTTAAGCCAGCCCCGACACCCGCCAACACCCGCTGACGCGCCCT
GACGGGCTTGTCTGCTCCCGGCATCCGCTTACAGACAAGCTGTGACCGTCTCCGGGAGCTGCATGTGTCA
GAGGTTTTCACCGTCATCACCGAAACGCGCGAGACGAAAGGGCCTCGTGATACGCCTATTTTTATAGGTT
AATGTCATGATAATAATGGTTTCTTAGACGTCAGGTGGCACTTTTCGGGGAAATGTGCGCGGAACCCCTA
TTTGTTTATTTTTCTAAATACATTCAAATATGTATCCGCTCATGAGACAATAACCCTGATAAATGCTTCA
ATAATATTGAAAAAGGAAGAGTATGAGTATTCAACATTTCCGTGTCGCCCTTATTCCCTTTTTTGCGGCA
TTTTGCCTTCCTGTTTTTGCTCACCCAGAAACGCTGGTGAAAGTAAAAGATGCTGAAGATCAGTTGGGTG
CACGAGTGGGTTACATCGAACTGGATCTCAACAGCGGTAAGATCCTTGAGAGTTTTCGCCCCGAAGAACG
TTTTCCAATGATGAGCACTTTTAAAGTTCTGCTATGTGGCGCGGTATTATCCCGTATTGACGCCGGGCAA
GAGCAACTCGGTCGCCGCATACACTATTCTCAGAATGACTTGGTTGAGTACTCACCAGTCACAGAAAAGC
ATCTTACGGATGGCATGACAGTAAGAGAATTATGCAGTGCTGCCATAACCATGAGTGATAACACTGCGGC
CAACTTACTTCTGACAACGATCGGAGGACCGAAGGAGCTAACCGCTTTTTTGCACAACATGGGGGATCAT
GTAACTCGCCTTGATCGTTGGGAACCGGAGCTGAATGAAGCCATACCAAACGACGAGCGTGACACCACGA
TGCCTGTAGCAATGGCAACAACGTTGCGCAAACTATTAACTGGCGAACTACTTACTCTAGCTTCCCGGCA
ACAATTAATAGACTGGATGGAGGCGGATAAAGTTGCAGGACCACTTCTGCGCTCGGCCCTTCCGGCTGGC
TGGTTTATTGCTGATAAATCTGGAGCCGGTGAGCGTGGGTCTCGCGGTATCATTGCAGCACTGGGGCCAG
ATGGTAAGCCCTCCCGTATCGTAGTTATCTACACGACGGGGAGTCAGGCAACTATGGATGAACGAAATAG
ACAGATCGCTGAGATAGGTGCCTCACTGATTAAGCATTGGTAACTGTCAGACCAAGTTTACTCATATATA
CTTTAGATTGATTTAAAACTTCATTTTTAATTTAAAAGGATCTAGGTGAAGATCCTTTTTGATAATCTCA
TGACCAAAATCCCTTAACGTGAGTTTTCGTTCCACTGAGCGTCAGACCCCGTAGAAAAGATCAAAGGATC
TTCTTGAGATCCTTTTTTTCTGCGCGTAATCTGCTGCTTGCAAACAAAAAAACCACCGCTACCAGCGGTG
GTTTGTTTGCCGGATCAAGAGCTACCAACTCTTTTTCCGAAGGTAACTGGCTTCAGCAGAGCGCAGATAC
CAAATACTGTTCTTCTAGTGTAGCCGTAGTTAGGCCACCACTTCAAGAACTCTGTAGCACCGCCTACATA
CCTCGCTCTGCTAATCCTGTTACCAGTGGCTGCTGCCAGTGGCGATAAGTCGTGTCTTACCGGGTTGGAC
TCAAGACGATAGTTACCGGATAAGGCGCAGCGGTCGGGCTGAACGGGGGGTTCGTGCACACAGCCCAGCT
TGGAGCGAACGACCTACACCGAACTGAGATACCTACAGCGTGAGCTATGAGAAAGCGCCACGCTTCCCGA
AGGGAGAAAGGCGGACAGGTATCCGGTAAGCGGCAGGGTCGGAACAGGAGAGCGCACGAGGGAGCTTCCA
GGGGGAAACGCCTGGTATCTTTATAGTCCTGTCGGGTTTCGCCACCTCTGACTTGAGCGTCGATTTTTGT
GATGCTCGTCAGGGGGGCGGAGCCTATGGAAAAACGCCAGCAACGCGGCCTTTTTACGGTTCCTGGCCTT
TTGCTGGCCTTTTGCTCACATGTTCTTTCCTGCGTTATCCCCTGATTCTGTGGATAACCGTATTACCGCC
TTTGAGTGAGCTGATACCGCTCGCCGCAGCCGAACGACCGAGCGCAGCGAGTCAGTGAGCGAGGAAGCGG
AAG
